Addgene plasmid #208326: pcDNA TfR1-PunyEEER
Purpose: C-terminal PunyEEER-tagged transferrin receptor 1 (tag on extracellular domain).
Depositing lab: Kimberly Beatty. Depositing organization: Oregon Health & Science University. Publication: Orthogonal Versatile Interacting Peptide Tags for Imaging Cellular Proteins. Suyama A, Devlin KL, Macias-Contreras M, Doh JK, Shinde U, Beatty KE. Biochemistry. 2023 Jun 6;62(11):1735-1743. doi: 10.1021/acs.biochem.2c00712. Epub 2023 May 11. PubMed 37167569.
Backbone
  Vector backbone: pcDNA3.1
  Backbone manufacturer: Invitrogen
  Backbone size w/o insert (bp): 5428
  Vector type: Mammalian Expression
  Selectable markers: Neomycin (select with G418)
Growth in bacteria
  Bacterial resistance: Ampicillin, 100 μg/mL
  Growth temperature: 37°C
  Growth strain: DH5alpha
  Copy number: High Copy
Gene/Insert
  Gene/Insert name: TfR1-PunyEEER (alt name: TfR1-Puny)
  Species: M. musculus (mouse)
  Tag / fusion protein: PunyEEER (C terminal on insert)
  Cloning method: Gibson Cloning
  Sequencing primers: 5′ CMV-F; 3′ BGH-R
Terms and licenses: Academic/Nonprofit Terms; Industry Terms: Not Available to Industry
How to cite: pcDNA TfR1-PunyEEER was a gift from Kimberly Beatty (Addgene plasmid # 208326 ; http://n2t.net/addgene:208326 ; RRID:Addgene_208326)
