[The description below was written by a language model from this plasmid's Addgene catalogue record and pLannotate feature annotations shown in this document.]
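Description:
pcDNA TfR1-PunyEEER is a mammalian expression plasmid built on the pcDNA3.1 backbone that encodes mouse transferrin receptor 1 (Tfrc) fused at its C terminus to the PunyEEER peptide tag. Because TfR1 is a type II membrane protein, the C-terminal tag sits on the extracellular domain, as the record notes, where it should be accessible at the surface of intact cells. The open reading frame is driven by the human CMV immediate-early enhancer and promoter and terminated by the bovine growth hormone polyadenylation signal. T7 and SP6 phage promoters flank the insert. The annotation software recognises the Tfrc coding sequence but does not annotate the tag itself, which presumably lies in the unannotated stretch just downstream of the receptor sequence. The short "HIV-1 LTR" and "ble" fragment calls look like incidental similarity matches rather than functional elements.

In E. coli the plasmid is maintained at high copy through its ColE1/pUC-type origin and selected with ampicillin via the β-lactamase gene. An f1 origin is also present. For mammalian cells, an SV40 early promoter drives the neomycin phosphotransferase gene, followed by an SV40 polyadenylation signal, allowing G418 selection of stable transfectants. The depositor and repository-sequenced records are the same length and give essentially identical feature maps.

The construct comes from work on orthogonal versatile interacting peptide tags for imaging cellular proteins. It is suited to transient or stable expression of tagged TfR1 so that the receptor can be labelled through the tag's interaction with a partner peptide, though the record does not specify that partner or the probe.
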