Features (pLannotate 1.2.2; 21 found; start..end, strand, type, name):
     36..80      -  misc_feature   bom (fragment): basis of mobility region from pBR322
    235..614     +  enhancer       CMV enhancer: human cytomegalovirus immediate early enhancer
    615..818     +  promoter       CMV promoter: human cytomegalovirus (CMV) immediate early promoter
    814..847     +  LTR            5' LTR (truncated) (fragment): truncated 5' long terminal repeat (LTR) from HIV-1
    863..881     +  promoter       T7 promoter: promoter for bacteriophage T7 RNA polymerase
    991..3279    +  CDS            Tfrc: TFR1_MOUSE - Also known as Trfr. Experimental evidence at protein level: Swiss-Prot protein existence level 1. Cellular uptake of iron occurs via receptor-mediated endocytosis of ligand-occupied transferrin receptor into specialized endosomes (By similarity). Endosomal acidification leads to iron release. The apotransferrin-receptor complex is then recycled to the cell surface with a return to neutral pH and the concomitant loss of affinity of apotransferrin for its receptor. Transferrin receptor is necessary for development of erythrocytes and the nervous system (By similarity). Upon stimulat
   3525..3543    -  promoter       SP6 promoter: promoter for bacteriophage SP6 RNA polymerase
   3569..3793    +  polyA_signal   bGH poly(A) signal: bovine growth hormone polyadenylation signal
   3797..3818    +  promoter       SV40 promoter (fragment): SV40 enhancer and early promoter
   3839..4267    +  rep_origin     f1 ori (sequence partly withheld): f1 bacteriophage origin of replication; arrow indicates direction of (+) strand synthesis
   4281..4611    +  promoter       SV40 promoter: SV40 enhancer and early promoter
   4678..5469    +  CDS            neo: KKA2_KLEPN - Also known as kan, nptII. Experimental evidence at protein level: Swiss-Prot protein existence level 1. Resistance to kanamycin, neomycin, paromomycin, ribostamycin, butirosin and gentamicin B. From Klebsiella pneumoniae.
   5493..5651    +  CDS            ble (fragment): BLE_KLEPN - Experimental evidence at protein level: Swiss-Prot protein existence level 1. Binding protein with a strong affinity to the bleomycin family of antibiotics. Binds to CL990; an antimitotic-antibiotic compound. From Klebsiella pneumoniae.
   5646..5767    +  polyA_signal   SV40 poly(A) signal: SV40 polyadenylation signal
   5840..5856    -  protein_bind   lac operator: The lac repressor binds to the lac operator to inhibit transcription in E. coli. This inhibition can be relieved by adding lactose or isopropyl-β-D-thiogalactopyranoside (IPTG). lac repressor encoded by lacI
   5864..5894    -  promoter       lac promoter: promoter for the E. coli lac operon
   5909..5930    -  protein_bind   CAP binding site: CAP binding activates transcription in the presence of cAMP. E. coli catabolite activator protein
   5943..6035    -  CDS            lacI (fragment): lac repressor; lacI; The lac repressor binds to the lac operator to inhibit transcription in E. coli. This inhibition can be relieved by adding lactose or isopropyl-β-D-thiogalactopyranoside (IPTG).
   6218..6806    -  rep_origin     ori: high-copy-number ColE1/pMB1/pBR322/pUC origin of replication
   6977..7837    -  CDS            AmpR: β-lactamase; bla; confers resistance to ampicillin, carbenicillin, and related antibiotics
   7838..7942    -  promoter       AmpR promoter: bla
>Addgene plasmid #208326 | pcDNA TfR1-PunyEEER | depositor full sequence | sequence record 405915 | Full Sequence
GACGGATCGGGAGATCTCCCGATCCCCTATGGTCGACTCTCAGTACAATCTGCTCTGATGCCGCATAGTT
AAGCCAGTATCTGCTCCCTGCTTGTGTGTTGGAGGTCGCTGAGTAGTGCGCGAGCAAAATTTAAGCTACA
ACAAGGCAAGGCTTGACCGACAATTGCATGAAGAATCTGCTTAGGGTTAGGCGTTTTGCGCTGCTTCGCG
ATGTACGGGCCAGATATACGCGTTGACATTGATTATTGACTAGTTATTAATAGTAATCAATTACGGGGTC
ATTAGTTCATAGCCCATATATGGAGTTCCGCGTTACATAACTTACGGTAAATGGCCCGCCTGGCTGACCG
CCCAACGACCCCCGCCCATTGACGTCAATAATGACGTATGTTCCCATAGTAACGCCAATAGGGACTTTCC
ATTGACGTCAATGGGTGGACTATTTACGGTAAACTGCCCACTTGGCAGTACATCAAGTGTATCATATGCC
AAGTACGCCCCCTATTGACGTCAATGACGGTAAATGGCCCGCCTGGCATTATGCCCAGTACATGACCTTA
TGGGACTTTCCTACTTGGCAGTACATCTACGTATTAGTCATCGCTATTACCATGGTGATGCGGTTTTGGC
AGTACATCAATGGGCGTGGATAGCGGTTTGACTCACGGGGATTTCCAAGTCTCCACCCCATTGACGTCAA
TGGGAGTTTGTTTTGGCACCAAAATCAACGGGACTTTCCAAAATGTCGTAACAACTCCGCCCCATTGACG
CAAATGGGCGGTAGGCGTGTACGGTGGGAGGTCTATATAAGCAGAGCTCTCTGGCTAACTAGAGAACCCA
CTGCTTACTGGCTTATCGAAATTAATACGACTCACTATAGGGAGACCCAAGCTTGGTACCGAGCTCGGAT
CCACTAGTAACGGCCGCCAGTGTGCTGGAATTCCGCGGACTGTAGAGGCGCTTCCTAGTACTCCCTTGTA
GCAGCTGAGAATGATGGATCAAGCCAGATCAGCATTCTCTAACTTGTTTGGTGGGGAACCATTGTCATAC
ACCCGGTTTAGCCTTGCTCGGCAAGTAGATGGAGATAACAGTCATGTGGAGATGAAACTGGCTGCAGATG
AAGAAGAAAATGCCGACAATAACATGAAGGCTAGTGTCAGAAAACCCAAGAGGTTTAATGGAAGACTCTG
CTTTGCAGCTATTGCACTAGTCATTTTCTTCTTGATTGGATTCATGAGTGGCTACCTGGGCTATTGTAAG
CGTGTAGAACAAAAAGAGGAGTGTGTGAAACTGGCTGAAACGGAGGAGACAGACAAGTCAGAAACCATGG
AAACAGAGGATGTTCCTACATCATCTCGCTTATATTGGGCAGACCTCAAAACACTGTTGTCAGAGAAGTT
GAACTCCATAGAGTTTGCTGACACCATCAAGCAGCTGAGCCAGAATACATACACTCCTCGTGAGGCTGGA
TCTCAAAAAGATGAAAGTCTTGCCTATTATATTGAAAATCAGTTCCATGAATTTAAATTCAGCAAAGTCT
GGCGAGATGAACACTATGTGAAGATTCAAGTGAAAAGCAGCATTGGTCAAAACATGGTGACCATAGTGCA
GTCAAATGGTAACTTAGACCCAGTGGAGTCTCCCGAGGGTTATGTGGCATTCAGTAAACCTACAGAAGTT
TCTGGTAAACTGGTCCATGCTAATTTTGGCACTAAAAAGGACTTTGAAGAACTAAGTTATTCTGTGAATG
GATCTTTAGTGATTGTTAGAGCAGGGGAAATTACTTTTGCAGAAAAGGTTGCAAATGCCCAAAGCTTTAA
TGCAATTGGTGTCCTCATATACATGGACAAGAATAAATTCCCCGTTGTTGAGGCAGACCTTGCACTCTTT
GGACATGCTCATCTAGGAACTGGTGATCCATACACACCTGGCTTTCCTTCTTTCAATCATACTCAGTTTC
CGCCATCTCAGTCATCAGGGTTGCCTAATATACCTGTGCAAACAATCTCAAGAGCTGCTGCAGAAAAGCT
ATTTGGAAAAATGGAAGGAAGCTGTCCTGCTAGATGGAACATAGATTCTTCATGTAAGCTGGAACTTTCA
CAGAATCAAAATGTGAAGCTCATTGTGAAAAACGTACTGAAAGAAAGAAGAATACTTAACATCTTTGGAG
TTATTAAAGGTTATGAGGAACCAGACCGTTATGTTGTAGTAGGAGCCCAGAGAGACGCTTTGGGTGCTGG
TGTTGCGGCGAAGTCCAGTGTGGGAACAGGTCTTCTGTTGAAACTTGCCCAAGTATTCTCAGATATGATT
TCAAAAGATGGATTTAGACCCAGCAGAAGTATAATCTTTGCCAGCTGGACTGCAGGCGACTTTGGAGCTG
TTGGTGCCACTGAGTGGTTGGAGGGATACCTTTCATCTTTGCATTTAAAAGCTTTCACTTATATTAATTT
GGATAAAGTTGTCCTTGGTACTAGTAACTTCAAAGTTTCTGCCAGCCCCTTATTATATACACTTATGGGA
AAGATAATGCAAGATGTAAAGCATCCAGTTGATGGAAAATCTCTATATAGAGACAGCAATTGGATTAGCA
AAGTTGAGAAACTTTCCTTTGACAATGCTGCATATCCTTTCCTTGCATATTCTGGAATCCCAGCAGTTTC
TTTTTGTTTTTGTGAGGATGCAGACTATCCTTATTTGGGCACTAGATTGGATACCTATGAGGCATTGACT
CAGAAAGTTCCTCAGCTCAACCAAATGGTTCGTACAGCAGCGGAAGTGGCTGGTCAGCTCATTATTAAAC
TTACCCATGACGTTGAATTGAACCTGGACTATGAGATGTATAACAGCAAACTACTGTCATTTATGAAGGA
TCTGAACCAGTTCAAAACAGATATCAGGGATATGGGTCTAAGTCTACAGTGGCTGTATTCCGCTCGTGGA
GACTACTTCCGTGCTACTTCTAGACTAACAACTGATTTTCATAATGCTGAGAAAACAAACAGATTTGTCA
TGAGGGAAATCAATGATCGTATTATGAAAGTGGAGTATCACTTCCTGTCGCCCTATGTATCTCCAAGAGA
GTCTCCTTTCCGACATATCTTCTGGGGCTCTGGCTCTCACACTCTCTCAGCTTTAGTGGAGAACTTGAAG
CTTCGTCAAAAAAATATTACTGCTTTTAATGAAACCCTCTTCAGAAACCAGTTGGCCCTGGCTACTTGGA
CTATTCAGGGAGTCGCAAATGCCCTCTCTGGTGACATTTGGAATATTGACAATGAGTTTGGTAGCGGCAG
CGGTAGCACCGGTCTGGAGATTGAAAACGCCTTTCTGGAGCGTGAGGTGACCGCCCTGGAGACCGAGGTG
CAGCGCCTGGAACAGCGTAACCAGCGTCTGCGCAACCGTTATGGTCCACTGACCGGTTAAATGTAACATG
CATAATTAAATAAGAGCAGGGTAGTCTGTTTCTAGAATTCTGCAGATATCCATCACACTGGCGGCCGCTC
GAGCATGCATCTAGAGGGCCCTATTCTATAGTGTCACCTAAATGCTAGAGCTCGCTGATCAGCCTCGACT
GTGCCTTCTAGTTGCCAGCCATCTGTTGTTTGCCCCTCCCCCGTGCCTTCCTTGACCCTGGAAGGTGCCA
CTCCCACTGTCCTTTCCTAATAAAATGAGGAAATTGCATCGCATTGTCTGAGTAGGTGTCATTCTATTCT
GGGGGGTGGGGTGGGGCAGGACAGCAAGGGGGAGGATTGGGAAGACAATAGCAGGCATGCTGGGGATGCG
GTGGGCTCTATGGCTTCTGAGGCGGAAAGAACCAGCTGGGGCTCTAGGGGGTATCCCC
[124 nt withheld, positions 3839-3962]
C
[32 nt withheld, positions 3964-3995]
CA
[57 nt withheld, positions 3998-4054]
A
[49 nt withheld, positions 4056-4104]
CCTTTGACGTTGGAGTCCACGTTCTTT
[37 nt withheld, positions 4132-4168]
ACCCTATCTCGGTCTATTCTTTTGATTTATAAGGGATTTTGGGGATTTCGGCCTATTGGTTAAAAAATGA
GCTGATTTAACAAAAATTTAACGCGAATTAATTCTGTGGAATGTGTGTCAGTTAGGGTGTGGAAAGTCCC
CAGGCTCCCCAGGCAGGCAGAAGTATGCAAAGCATGCATCTCAATTAGTCAGCAACCAGGTGTGGAAAGT
CCCCAGGCTCCCCAGCAGGCAGAAGTATGCAAAGCATGCATCTCAATTAGTCAGCAACCATAGTCCCGCC
CCTAACTCCGCCCATCCCGCCCCTAACTCCGCCCAGTTCCGCCCATTCTCCGCCCCATGGCTGACTAATT
TTTTTTATTTATGCAGAGGCCGAGGCCGCCTCTGCCTCTGAGCTATTCCAGAAGTAGTGAGGAGGCTTTT
TTGGAGGCCTAGGCTTTTGCAAAAAGCTCCCGGGAGCTTGTATATCCATTTTCGGATCTGATCAAGAGAC
AGGATGAGGATCGTTTCGCATGATTGAACAAGATGGATTGCACGCAGGTTCTCCGGCCGCTTGGGTGGAG
AGGCTATTCGGCTATGACTGGGCACAACAGACAATCGGCTGCTCTGATGCCGCCGTGTTCCGGCTGTCAG
CGCAGGGGCGCCCGGTTCTTTTTGTCAAGACCGACCTGTCCGGTGCCCTGAATGAACTGCAGGACGAGGC
AGCGCGGCTATCGTGGCTGGCCACGACGGGCGTTCCTTGCGCAGCTGTGCTCGACGTTGTCACTGAAGCG
GGAAGGGACTGGCTGCTATTGGGCGAAGTGCCGGGGCAGGATCTCCTGTCATCTCACCTTGCTCCTGCCG
AGAAAGTATCCATCATGGCTGATGCAATGCGGCGGCTGCATACGCTTGATCCGGCTACCTGCCCATTCGA
CCACCAAGCGAAACATCGCATCGAGCGAGCACGTACTCGGATGGAAGCCGGTCTTGTCGATCAGGATGAT
CTGGACGAAGAGCATCAGGGGCTCGCGCCAGCCGAACTGTTCGCCAGGCTCAAGGCGCGCATGCCCGACG
GCGAGGATCTCGTCGTGACCCATGGCGATGCCTGCTTGCCGAATATCATGGTGGAAAATGGCCGCTTTTC
TGGATTCATCGACTGTGGCCGGCTGGGTGTGGCGGACCGCTATCAGGACATAGCGTTGGCTACCCGTGAT
ATTGCTGAAGAGCTTGGCGGCGAATGGGCTGACCGCTTCCTCGTGCTTTACGGTATCGCCGCTCCCGATT
CGCAGCGCATCGCCTTCTATCGCCTTCTTGACGAGTTCTTCTGAGCGGGACTCTGGGGTTCGAAATGACC
GACCAAGCGACGCCCAACCTGCCATCACGAGATTTCGATTCCACCGCCGCCTTCTATGAAAGGTTGGGCT
TCGGAATCGTTTTCCGGGACGCCGGCTGGATGATCCTCCAGCGCGGGGATCTCATGCTGGAGTTCTTCGC
CCACCCCAACTTGTTTATTGCAGCTTATAATGGTTACAAATAAAGCAATAGCATCACAAATTTCACAAAT
AAAGCATTTTTTTCACTGCATTCTAGTTGTGGTTTGTCCAAACTCATCAATGTATCTTATCATGTCTGTA
TACCGTCGACCTCTAGCTAGAGCTTGGCGTAATCATGGTCATAGCTGTTTCCTGTGTGAAATTGTTATCC
GCTCACAATTCCACACAACATACGAGCCGGAAGCATAAAGTGTAAAGCCTGGGGTGCCTAATGAGTGAGC
TAACTCACATTAATTGCGTTGCGCTCACTGCCCGCTTTCCAGTCGGGAAACCTGTCGTGCCAGCTGCATT
AATGAATCGGCCAACGCGCGGGGAGAGGCGGTTTGCGTATTGGGCGCTCTTCCGCTTCCTCGCTCACTGA
CTCGCTGCGCTCGGTCGTTCGGCTGCGGCGAGCGGTATCAGCTCACTCAAAGGCGGTAATACGGTTATCC
ACAGAATCAGGGGATAACGCAGGAAAGAACATGTGAGCAAAAGGCCAGCAAAAGGCCAGGAACCGTAAAA
AGGCCGCGTTGCTGGCGTTTTTCCATAGGCTCCGCCCCCCTGACGAGCATCACAAAAATCGACGCTCAAG
TCAGAGGTGGCGAAACCCGACAGGACTATAAAGATACCAGGCGTTTCCCCCTGGAAGCTCCCTCGTGCGC
TCTCCTGTTCCGACCCTGCCGCTTACCGGATACCTGTCCGCCTTTCTCCCTTCGGGAAGCGTGGCGCTTT
CTCAATGCTCACGCTGTAGGTATCTCAGTTCGGTGTAGGTCGTTCGCTCCAAGCTGGGCTGTGTGCACGA
ACCCCCCGTTCAGCCCGACCGCTGCGCCTTATCCGGTAACTATCGTCTTGAGTCCAACCCGGTAAGACAC
GACTTATCGCCACTGGCAGCAGCCACTGGTAACAGGATTAGCAGAGCGAGGTATGTAGGCGGTGCTACAG
AGTTCTTGAAGTGGTGGCCTAACTACGGCTACACTAGAAGGACAGTATTTGGTATCTGCGCTCTGCTGAA
GCCAGTTACCTTCGGAAAAAGAGTTGGTAGCTCTTGATCCGGCAAACAAACCACCGCTGGTAGCGGTGGT
TTTTTTGTTTGCAAGCAGCAGATTACGCGCAGAAAAAAAGGATCTCAAGAAGATCCTTTGATCTTTTCTA
CGGGGTCTGACGCTCAGTGGAACGAAAACTCACGTTAAGGGATTTTGGTCATGAGATTATCAAAAAGGAT
CTTCACCTAGATCCTTTTAAATTAAAAATGAAGTTTTAAATCAATCTAAAGTATATATGAGTAAACTTGG
TCTGACAGTTACCAATGCTTAATCAGTGAGGCACCTATCTCAGCGATCTGTCTATTTCGTTCATCCATAG
TTGCCTGACTCCCCGTCGTGTAGATAACTACGATACGGGAGGGCTTACCATCTGGCCCCAGTGCTGCAAT
GATACCGCGAGACCCACGCTCACCGGCTCCAGATTTATCAGCAATAAACCAGCCAGCCGGAAGGGCCGAG
CGCAGAAGTGGTCCTGCAACTTTATCCGCCTCCATCCAGTCTATTAATTGTTGCCGGGAAGCTAGAGTAA
GTAGTTCGCCAGTTAATAGTTTGCGCAACGTTGTTGCCATTGCTACAGGCATCGTGGTGTCACGCTCGTC
GTTTGGTATGGCTTCATTCAGCTCCGGTTCCCAACGATCAAGGCGAGTTACATGATCCCCCATGTTGTGC
AAAAAAGCGGTTAGCTCCTTCGGTCCTCCGATCGTTGTCAGAAGTAAGTTGGCCGCAGTGTTATCACTCA
TGGTTATGGCAGCACTGCATAATTCTCTTACTGTCATGCCATCCGTAAGATGCTTTTCTGTGACTGGTGA
GTACTCAACCAAGTCATTCTGAGAATAGTGTATGCGGCGACCGAGTTGCTCTTGCCCGGCGTCAATACGG
GATAATACCGCGCCACATAGCAGAACTTTAAAAGTGCTCATCATTGGAAAACGTTCTTCGGGGCGAAAAC
TCTCAAGGATCTTACCGCTGTTGAGATCCAGTTCGATGTAACCCACTCGTGCACCCAACTGATCTTCAGC
ATCTTTTACTTTCACCAGCGTTTCTGGGTGAGCAAAAACAGGAAGGCAAAATGCCGCAAAAAAGGGAATA
AGGGCGACACGGAAATGTTGAATACTCATACTCTTCCTTTTTCAATATTATTGAAGCATTTATCAGGGTT
ATTGTCTCATGAGCGGATACATATTTGAATGTATTTAGAAAAATAAACAAATAGGGGTTCCGCGCACATT
TCCCCGAAAAGTGCCACCTGACGTC
