Features (pLannotate 1.2.2; 22 found; start..end, strand, type, name):
     28..80      -  misc_feature   bom (fragment): basis of mobility region from pBR322
    235..614     +  enhancer       CMV enhancer: human cytomegalovirus immediate early enhancer
    615..818     +  promoter       CMV promoter: human cytomegalovirus (CMV) immediate early promoter
    814..847     +  LTR            5' LTR (truncated) (fragment): truncated 5' long terminal repeat (LTR) from HIV-1
    863..881     +  promoter       T7 promoter: promoter for bacteriophage T7 RNA polymerase
    991..3279    +  CDS            Tfrc: TFR1_MOUSE - Also known as Trfr. Experimental evidence at protein level: Swiss-Prot protein existence level 1. Cellular uptake of iron occurs via receptor-mediated endocytosis of ligand-occupied transferrin receptor into specialized endosomes (By similarity). Endosomal acidification leads to iron release. The apotransferrin-receptor complex is then recycled to the cell surface with a return to neutral pH and the concomitant loss of affinity of apotransferrin for its receptor. Transferrin receptor is necessary for development of erythrocytes and the nervous system (By similarity). Upon stimulat
   3526..3544    -  promoter       SP6 promoter: promoter for bacteriophage SP6 RNA polymerase
   3570..3794    +  polyA_signal   bGH poly(A) signal: bovine growth hormone polyadenylation signal
   3798..3819    +  promoter       SV40 promoter (fragment): SV40 enhancer and early promoter
   3840..4268    +  rep_origin     f1 ori (sequence partly withheld): f1 bacteriophage origin of replication; arrow indicates direction of (+) strand synthesis
   4295..4385    +  promoter       SV40 promoter (fragment): SV40 enhancer and early promoter
   4394..4603    +  promoter       SV40 promoter: SV40 early promoter
   4678..5469    +  CDS            neo: KKA2_KLEPN - Also known as kan, nptII. Experimental evidence at protein level: Swiss-Prot protein existence level 1. Resistance to kanamycin, neomycin, paromomycin, ribostamycin, butirosin and gentamicin B. From Klebsiella pneumoniae.
   5493..5651    +  CDS            ble (fragment): BLE_KLEPN - Experimental evidence at protein level: Swiss-Prot protein existence level 1. Binding protein with a strong affinity to the bleomycin family of antibiotics. Binds to CL990; an antimitotic-antibiotic compound. From Klebsiella pneumoniae.
   5646..5767    +  polyA_signal   SV40 poly(A) signal: SV40 polyadenylation signal
   5840..5856    -  protein_bind   lac operator: The lac repressor binds to the lac operator to inhibit transcription in E. coli. This inhibition can be relieved by adding lactose or isopropyl-β-D-thiogalactopyranoside (IPTG). lac repressor encoded by lacI
   5864..5894    -  promoter       lac promoter: promoter for the E. coli lac operon
   5909..5930    -  protein_bind   CAP binding site: CAP binding activates transcription in the presence of cAMP. E. coli catabolite activator protein
   5943..6035    -  CDS            lacI (fragment): lac repressor; lacI; The lac repressor binds to the lac operator to inhibit transcription in E. coli. This inhibition can be relieved by adding lactose or isopropyl-β-D-thiogalactopyranoside (IPTG).
   6218..6806    -  rep_origin     ori: high-copy-number ColE1/pMB1/pBR322/pUC origin of replication
   6977..7837    -  CDS            AmpR: β-lactamase; bla; confers resistance to ampicillin, carbenicillin, and related antibiotics
   7838..7942    -  promoter       AmpR promoter: bla
>Addgene plasmid #208326 | pcDNA TfR1-PunyEEER | addgene full sequence | sequence record 414751 | Addgene NGS Result
GACGGATCGGGAGATCTCCCGATCCCCTATGGTGCACTCTCAGTACAATCTGCTCTGATGCCGCATAGTT
AAGCCAGTATCTGCTCCCTGCTTGTGTGTTGGAGGTCGCTGAGTAGTGCGCGAGCAAAATTTAAGCTACA
ACAAGGCAAGGCTTGACCGACAATTGCATGAAGAATCTGCTTAGGGTTAGGCGTTTTGCGCTGCTTCGCG
ATGTACGGGCCAGATATACGCGTTGACATTGATTATTGACTAGTTATTAATAGTAATCAATTACGGGGTC
ATTAGTTCATAGCCCATATATGGAGTTCCGCGTTACATAACTTACGGTAAATGGCCCGCCTGGCTGACCG
CCCAACGACCCCCGCCCATTGACGTCAATAATGACGTATGTTCCCATAGTAACGCCAATAGGGACTTTCC
ATTGACGTCAATGGGTGGAGTATTTACGGTAAACTGCCCACTTGGCAGTACATCAAGTGTATCATATGCC
AAGTACGCCCCCTATTGACGTCAATGACGGTAAATGGCCCGCCTGGCATTATGCCCAGTACATGACCTTA
TGGGACTTTCCTACTTGGCAGTACATCTACGTATTAGTCATCGCTATTACCATGGTGATGCGGTTTTGGC
AGTACATCAATGGGCGTGGATAGCGGTTTGACTCACGGGGATTTCCAAGTCTCCACCCCATTGACGTCAA
TGGGAGTTTGTTTTGGCACCAAAATCAACGGGACTTTCCAAAATGTCGTAACAACTCCGCCCCATTGACG
CAAATGGGCGGTAGGCGTGTACGGTGGGAGGTCTATATAAGCAGAGCTCTCTGGCTAACTAGAGAACCCA
CTGCTTACTGGCTTATCGAAATTAATACGACTCACTATAGGGAGACCCAAGCTTGGTACCGAGCTCGGAT
CCACTAGTAACGGCCGCCAGTGTGCTGGAATTCCGCGGACTGTAGAGGCGCTTCCTAGTACTCCCTTGTA
GCAGCTGAGAATGATGGATCAAGCCAGATCAGCATTCTCTAACTTGTTTGGTGGGGAACCATTGTCATAC
ACCCGGTTTAGCCTTGCTCGGCAAGTAGATGGAGATAACAGTCATGCGGAGATGAAACTGGCTGCAGATG
AAGAAGAAAATGCCGACAATAACATGAAGGCTAGTGTCAGAAAACCCAAGAGGTTTAATGGAAGACTCTG
CTTTGCAGCTATTGCACTAGTCATTTTCTTCTTGATTGGATTCATGAGTGGCTACCTGGGCTATTGTAAG
CGTGTAGAACAAAAAGAGGAGTGTGTGAAACTGGCTGAAACGGAGGAGACAGACAAGTCAGAAACCATGG
AAACAGAGGATGTTCCTACATCATCTCGCTTATATTGGGCAGACCTCAAAACACTGTTGTCAGAGAAGTT
GAACTCCATAGAGTTTGCTGACACCATCAAGCAGCTGAGCCAGAATACATACACTCCTCGTGAGGCTGGA
TCTCAAAAAGATGAAAGTCTTGCCTATTATATTGAAAATCAGTTCCATGAATTTAAATTCAGCAAAGTCT
GGCGAGATGAACACTATGTGAAGATTCAAGTGAAAAGCAGCATTGGTCAAAACATGGTGACCATAGTGCA
GTCAAATGGTAACTTAGACCCAGTGGAGTCTCCCGAGGGTTATGTGGCATTCAGTAAACCTACAGAAGTT
TCTGGTAAACTGGTCCATGCTAATTTTGGCACTAAAAAGGACTTTGAAGAACTAAGTTATTCTGTGAATG
GATCTTTAGTGATTGTTAGAGCAGGGGAAATTACTTTTGCAGAAAAGGTTGCAAATGCCCAAAGCTTTAA
TGCAATTGGTGTCCTCATATACATGGACAAGAATAAATTCCCCGTTGTTGAGGCAGACCTTGCACTCTTT
GGACATGCTCATCTAGGAACTGGTGATCCATACACACCTGGCTTTCCTTCTTTCAATCATACTCAGTTTC
CGCCATCTCAGTCATCAGGGTTGCCTAATATACCTGTGCAAACAATCTCAAGAGCTGCTGCAGAAAAGCT
ATTTGGAAAAATGGAAGGAAGCTGTCCTGCTAGATGGAACATAGATTCTTCATGTAAGCTGGAACTTTCA
CAGAATCAAAATGTGAAGCTCATTGTGAAAAACGTACTGAAAGAAAGAAGAATACTTAACATCTTTGGAG
TTATTAAAGGTTATGAGGAACCAGACCGTTATGTTGTAGTAGGAGCCCAGAGAGACGCTTTGGGTGCTGG
TGTTGCGGCGAAGTCCAGTGTGGGAACAGGTCTTCTGTTGAAACTTGCCCAAGTATTCTCAGATATGATT
TCAAAAGATGGATTTAGACCCAGCAGAAGTATAATCTTTGCCAGCTGGACTGCAGGCGACTTTGGAGCTG
TTGGTGCCACTGAGTGGTTGGAGGGATACCTTTCATCTTTGCATTTAAAAGCTTTCACTTATATTAATTT
GGATAAAGTTGTCCTTGGTACTAGTAACTTCAAAGTTTCTGCCAGCCCCTTATTATATACACTTATGGGA
AAGATAATGCAAGATGTAAAGCATCCAGTTGATGGAAAATCTCTATATAGAGACAGCAATTGGATTAGCA
AAGTTGAGAAACTTTCCTTTGACAATGCTGCATATCCTTTCCTTGCATATTCTGGAATCCCAGCAGTTTC
TTTTTGTTTTTGTGAGGATGCAGACTATCCTTATTTGGGCACTAGATTGGATACCTATGAGGCATTGACT
CAGAAAGTTCCTCAGCTCAACCAAATGGTTCGTACAGCAGCGGAAGTGGCTGGTCAGCTCATTATTAAAC
TTACCCATGACGTTGAATTGAACCTGGACTATGAGATGTATAACAGCAAACTACTGTCATTTATGAAGGA
TCTGAACCAGTTCAAAACAGATATCAGGGATATGGGTCTAAGTCTACAGTGGCTGTATTCCGCTCGTGGA
GACTACTTCCGTGCTACTTCTAGACTAACAACTGATTTTCATAATGCTGAGAAAACAAACAGATTTGTCA
TGAGGGAAATCAATGATCGTATTATGAAAGTGGAGTATCACTTCCTGTCGCCCTATGTATCTCCAAGAGA
GTCTCCTTTCCGACATATCTTCTGGGGCTCTGGCTCTCACACTCTCTCAGCTTTAGTGGAGAACTTGAAG
CTTCGTCAAAAAAATATTACTGCTTTTAATGAAACCCTCTTCAGAAACCAGTTGGCCCTGGCTACTTGGA
CTATTCAGGGAGTCGCAAATGCCCTCTCTGGTGACATTTGGAATATTGACAATGAGTTTGGTAGCGGCAG
CGGTAGCACCGGTCTGGAGATTGAAAACGCCTTTCTGGAGCGTGAGGTGACCGCCCTGGAGACCGAGGTG
CAGCGCCTGGAACAGCGTAACCAGCGTCTGCGCAACCGTTATGGTCCACTGACCGGTTAAATGTAACATG
CATAATTAAATAAGAGCAGGGTAGTCTGTTTCTAGGAATTCTGCAGATATCCATCACACTGGCGGCCGCT
CGAGCATGCATCTAGAGGGCCCTATTCTATAGTGTCACCTAAATGCTAGAGCTCGCTGATCAGCCTCGAC
TGTGCCTTCTAGTTGCCAGCCATCTGTTGTTTGCCCCTCCCCCGTGCCTTCCTTGACCCTGGAAGGTGCC
ACTCCCACTGTCCTTTCCTAATAAAATGAGGAAATTGCATCGCATTGTCTGAGTAGGTGTCATTCTATTC
TGGGGGGTGGGGTGGGGCAGGACAGCAAGGGGGAGGATTGGGAAGACAATAGCAGGCATGCTGGGGATGC
GGTGGGCTCTATGGCTTCTGAGGCGGAAAGAACCAGCTGGGGCTCTAGGGGGTATCCCCACGCGCCCTGT
AGCT
[109 nt withheld, positions 3855-3963]
C
[91 nt withheld, positions 3965-4055]
A
[49 nt withheld, positions 4057-4105]
CCTTTGACGTTGGAGTCCACGTTCTTT
[37 nt withheld, positions 4133-4169]
ACCCTATCTCGGTCTATTCTTTTGATTTATAAGGGATTTTGCCGATTTCGGCCTATTGGTTAAAAAATGA
GCTGATTTAACAAAAATTTAACGCGAATTAATTCTGTGGAATGTGTGTCAGTTAGGGTGTGGAAAGTCCC
CAGGCTCCCCAGCAGGCAGAAGTATGCAAAGCATGCATCTCAATTAGTCAGCAACCATAGTCCCGCCCCT
AACWCCCCCCCCASCAGGCAGAAGTATGCAAAGCATGCATCTCAATTAGTCAGCAACCATAGTCCCGCCC
CTAACTCCGCCCATCCCGCCCCTAACTCCGCCCAGTTCCGCCCATTCTCCGCCCCATGGCTGACTAATTT
TTTTTATTTATGCAGAGGCCGAGGCCGCCTCTGCCTCTGAGCTATTCCAGAAGTAGTGAGGAGGCTTTTT
TGGAGGCCTAGGCTTTTGCAAAAAGCTCCTGGGAGCTTGTATATCCATTTTCGGATCTGATCAAGAGACA
GGATGAGGATCGTTTCGCATGATTGAACAAGATGGATTGCACGCAGGTTCTCCGGCCGCTTGGGTGGAGA
GGCTATTCGGCTATGACTGGGCACAACAGACAATCGGCTGCTCTGATGCCGCCGTGTTCCGGCTGTCAGC
GCAGGGGCGCCCGGTTCTTTTTGTCAAGACCGACCTGTCCGGTGCCCTGAATGAACTGCAGGACGAGGCA
GCGCGGCTATCGTGGCTGGCCACGACGGGCGTTCCTTGCGCAGCTGTGCTCGACGTTGTCACTGAAGCGG
GAAGGGACTGGCTGCTATTGGGCGAAGTGCCGGGGCAGGATCTCCTGTCATCTCACCTTGCTCCTGCCGA
GAAAGTATCCATCATGGCTGATGCAATGCGGCGGCTGCATACGCTTGATCCGGCTACCTGCCCATTCGAC
CACCAAGCGAAACATCGCATCGAGCGAGCACGTACTCGGATGGAAGCCGGTCTTGTCGATCAGGATGATC
TGGACGAAGAGCATCAGGGGCTCGCGCCAGCCGAACTGTTCGCCAGGCTCAAGGCGCGCATGCCCGACGG
CGAGGATCTCGTCGTGACCCATGGCGATGCCTGCTTGCCGAATATCATGGTGGAAAATGGCCGCTTTTCT
GGATTCATCGACTGTGGCCGGCTGGGTGTGGCGGACCGCTATCAGGACATAGCGTTGGCTACCCGTGATA
TTGCTGAAGAGCTTGGCGGCGAATGGGCTGACCGCTTCCTCGTGCTTTACGGTATCGCCGCTCCCGATTC
GCAGCGCATCGCCTTCTATCGCCTTCTTGACGAGTTCTTCTGAGCGGGACTCTGGGGTTCGAAATGACCG
ACCAAGCGACGCCCAACCTGCCATCACGAGATTTCGATTCCACCGCCGCCTTCTATGAAAGGTTGGGCTT
CGGAATCGTTTTCCGGGACGCCGGCTGGATGATCCTCCAGCGCGGGGATCTCATGCTGGAGTTCTTCGCC
CACCCCAACTTGTTTATTGCAGCTTATAATGGTTACAAATAAAGCAATAGCATCACAAATTTCACAAATA
AAGCATTTTTTTCACTGCATTCTAGTTGTGGTTTGTCCAAACTCATCAATGTATCTTATCATGTCTGTAT
ACCGTCGACCTCTAGCTAGAGCTTGGCGTAATCATGGTCATAGCTGTTTCCTGTGTGAAATTGTTATCCG
CTCACAATTCCACACAACATACGAGCCGGAAGCATAAAGTGTAAAGCCTGGGGTGCCTAATGAGTGAGCT
AACTCACATTAATTGCGTTGCGCTCACTGCCCGCTTTCCAGTCGGGAAACCTGTCGTGCCAGCTGCATTA
ATGAATCGGCCAACGCGCGGGGAGAGGCGGTTTGCGTATTGGGCGCTCTTCCGCTTCCTCGCTCACTGAC
TCGCTGCGCTCGGTCGTTCGGCTGCGGCGAGCGGTATCAGCTCACTCAAAGGCGGTAATACGGTTATCCA
CAGAATCAGGGGATAACGCAGGAAAGAACATGTGAGCAAAAGGCCAGCAAAAGGCCAGGAACCGTAAAAA
GGCCGCGTTGCTGGCGTTTTTCCATAGGCTCCGCCCCCCTGACGAGCATCACAAAAATCGACGCTCAAGT
CAGAGGTGGCGAAACCCGACAGGACTATAAAGATACCAGGCGTTTCCCCCTGGAAGCTCCCTCGTGCGCT
CTCCTGTTCCGACCCTGCCGCTTACCGGATACCTGTCCGCCTTTCTCCCTTCGGGAAGCGTGGCGCTTTC
TCATAGCTCACGCTGTAGGTATCTCAGTTCGGTGTAGGTCGTTCGCTCCAAGCTGGGCTGTGTGCACGAA
CCCCCCGTTCAGCCCGACCGCTGCGCCTTATCCGGTAACTATCGTCTTGAGTCCAACCCGGTAAGACACG
ACTTATCGCCACTGGCAGCAGCCACTGGTAACAGGATTAGCAGAGCGAGGTATGTAGGCGGTGCTACAGA
GTTCTTGAAGTGGTGGCCTAACTACGGCTACACTAGAAGAACAGTATTTGGTATCTGCGCTCTGCTGAAG
CCAGTTACCTTCGGAAAAAGAGTTGGTAGCTCTTGATCCGGCAAACAAACCACCGCTGGTAGCGGTGGTT
TTTTTGTTTGCAAGCAGCAGATTACGCGCAGAAAAAAAGGATCTCAAGAAGATCCTTTGATCTTTTCTAC
GGGGTCTGACGCTCAGTGGAACGAAAACTCACGTTAAGGGATTTTGGTCATGAGATTATCAAAAAGGATC
TTCACCTAGATCCTTTTAAATTAAAAATGAAGTTTTAAATCAATCTAAAGTATATATGAGTAAACTTGGT
CTGACAGTTACCAATGCTTAATCAGTGAGGCACCTATCTCAGCGATCTGTCTATTTCGTTCATCCATAGT
TGCCTGACTCCCCGTCGTGTAGATAACTACGATACGGGAGGGCTTACCATCTGGCCCCAGTGCTGCAATG
ATACCGCGAGACCCACGCTCACCGGCTCCAGATTTATCAGCAATAAACCAGCCAGCCGGAAGGGCCGAGC
GCAGAAGTGGTCCTGCAACTTTATCCGCCTCCATCCAGTCTATTAATTGTTGCCGGGAAGCTAGAGTAAG
TAGTTCGCCAGTTAATAGTTTGCGCAACGTTGTTGCCATTGCTACAGGCATCGTGGTGTCACGCTCGTCG
TTTGGTATGGCTTCATTCAGCTCCGGTTCCCAACGATCAAGGCGAGTTACATGATCCCCCATGTTGTGCA
AAAAAGCGGTTAGCTCCTTCGGTCCTCCGATCGTTGTCAGAAGTAAGTTGGCCGCAGTGTTATCACTCAT
GGTTATGGCAGCACTGCATAATTCTCTTACTGTCATGCCATCCGTAAGATGCTTTTCTGTGACTGGTGAG
TACTCAACCAAGTCATTCTGAGAATAGTGTATGCGGCGACCGAGTTGCTCTTGCCCGGCGTCAATACGGG
ATAATACCGCGCCACATAGCAGAACTTTAAAAGTGCTCATCATTGGAAAACGTTCTTCGGGGCGAAAACT
CTCAAGGATCTTACCGCTGTTGAGATCCAGTTCGATGTAACCCACTCGTGCACCCAACTGATCTTCAGCA
TCTTTTACTTTCACCAGCGTTTCTGGGTGAGCAAAAACAGGAAGGCAAAATGCCGCAAAAAAGGGAATAA
GGGCGACACGGAAATGTTGAATACTCATACTCTTCCTTTTTCAATATTATTGAAGCATTTATCAGGGTTA
TTGTCTCATGAGCGGATACATATTTGAATGTATTTAGAAAAATAAACAAATAGGGGTTCCGCGCACATTT
CCCCGAAAAGTGCCACCTGACGTC
