>Addgene plasmid #208326 | pcDNA TfR1-PunyEEER | depositor partial sequence | sequence record 405916 | TfR1-Puny
ATGATGGATCAAGCCAGATCAGCATTCTCTAACTTGTTTGGTGGGGAACCATTGTCATACACCCGGTTTA
GCCTTGCTCGGCAAGTAGATGGAGATAACAGTCATGTGGAGATGAAACTGGCTGCAGATGAAGAAGAAAA
TGCCGACAATAACATGAAGGCTAGTGTCAGAAAACCCAAGAGGTTTAATGGAAGACTCTGCTTTGCAGCT
ATTGCACTAGTCATTTTCTTCTTGATTGGATTCATGAGTGGCTACCTGGGCTATTGTAAGCGTGTAGAAC
AAAAAGAGGAGTGTGTGAAACTGGCTGAAACGGAGGAGACAGACAAGTCAGAAACCATGGAAACAGAGGA
TGTTCCTACATCATCTCGCTTATATTGGGCAGACCTCAAAACACTGTTGTCAGAGAAGTTGAACTCCATA
GAGTTTGCTGACACCATCAAGCAGCTGAGCCAGAATACATACACTCCTCGTGAGGCTGGATCTCAAAAAG
ATGAAAGTCTTGCCTATTATATTGAAAATCAGTTCCATGAATTTAAATTCAGCAAAGTCTGGCGAGATGA
ACACTATGTGAAGATTCAAGTGAAAAGCAGCATTGGTCAAAACATGGTGACCATAGTGCAGTCAAATGGT
AACTTAGACCCAGTGGAGTCTCCCGAGGGTTATGTGGCATTCAGTAAACCTACAGAAGTTTCTGGTAAAC
TGGTCCATGCTAATTTTGGCACTAAAAAGGACTTTGAAGAACTAAGTTATTCTGTGAATGGATCTTTAGT
GATTGTTAGAGCAGGGGAAATTACTTTTGCAGAAAAGGTTGCAAATGCCCAAAGCTTTAATGCAATTGGT
GTCCTCATATACATGGACAAGAATAAATTCCCCGTTGTTGAGGCAGACCTTGCACTCTTTGGACATGCTC
ATCTAGGAACTGGTGATCCATACACACCTGGCTTTCCTTCTTTCAATCATACTCAGTTTCCGCCATCTCA
GTCATCAGGGTTGCCTAATATACCTGTGCAAACAATCTCAAGAGCTGCTGCAGAAAAGCTATTTGGAAAA
ATGGAAGGAAGCTGTCCTGCTAGATGGAACATAGATTCTTCATGTAAGCTGGAACTTTCACAGAATCAAA
ATGTGAAGCTCATTGTGAAAAACGTACTGAAAGAAAGAAGAATACTTAACATCTTTGGAGTTATTAAAGG
TTATGAGGAACCAGACCGTTATGTTGTAGTAGGAGCCCAGAGAGACGCTTTGGGTGCTGGTGTTGCGGCG
AAGTCCAGTGTGGGAACAGGTCTTCTGTTGAAACTTGCCCAAGTATTCTCAGATATGATTTCAAAAGATG
GATTTAGACCCAGCAGAAGTATAATCTTTGCCAGCTGGACTGCAGGCGACTTTGGAGCTGTTGGTGCCAC
TGAGTGGTTGGAGGGATACCTTTCATCTTTGCATTTAAAAGCTTTCACTTATATTAATTTGGATAAAGTT
GTCCTTGGTACTAGTAACTTCAAAGTTTCTGCCAGCCCCTTATTATATACACTTATGGGAAAGATAATGC
AAGATGTAAAGCATCCAGTTGATGGAAAATCTCTATATAGAGACAGCAATTGGATTAGCAAAGTTGAGAA
ACTTTCCTTTGACAATGCTGCATATCCTTTCCTTGCATATTCTGGAATCCCAGCAGTTTCTTTTTGTTTT
TGTGAGGATGCAGACTATCCTTATTTGGGCACTAGATTGGATACCTATGAGGCATTGACTCAGAAAGTTC
CTCAGCTCAACCAAATGGTTCGTACAGCAGCGGAAGTGGCTGGTCAGCTCATTATTAAACTTACCCATGA
CGTTGAATTGAACCTGGACTATGAGATGTATAACAGCAAACTACTGTCATTTATGAAGGATCTGAACCAG
TTCAAAACAGATATCAGGGATATGGGTCTAAGTCTACAGTGGCTGTATTCCGCTCGTGGAGACTACTTCC
GTGCTACTTCTAGACTAACAACTGATTTTCATAATGCTGAGAAAACAAACAGATTTGTCATGAGGGAAAT
CAATGATCGTATTATGAAAGTGGAGTATCACTTCCTGTCGCCCTATGTATCTCCAAGAGAGTCTCCTTTC
CGACATATCTTCTGGGGCTCTGGCTCTCACACTCTCTCAGCTTTAGTGGAGAACTTGAAGCTTCGTCAAA
AAAATATTACTGCTTTTAATGAAACCCTCTTCAGAAACCAGTTGGCCCTGGCTACTTGGACTATTCAGGG
AGTCGCAAATGCCCTCTCTGGTGACATTTGGAATATTGACAATGAGTTTGGTAGCGGCAGCGGTAGCACC
GGTCTGGAGATTGAAAACGCCTTTCTGGAGCGTGAGGTGACCGCCCTGGAGACCGAGGTGCAGCGCCTGG
AACAGCGTAACCAGCGTCTGCGCAACCGTTATGGTCCACTGACC
